>Addgene plasmid #91378 | pHH0103_SH3KBP1-2/3 | addgene full sequence | sequence record 192244 | Addgene NGS Result
AACCTATAAAAATAGGCGTATCACGAGGCCCTTTCGTCTTCAAGAATTCCCGACACCATCGAATGGTGCA
AAACCTTTCGCGGTATGGCATGATAGCGCCCGGAAGAGAGTCAATTCAGGGTGGTGAATGTGAAACCAGT
AACGTTATACGATGTCGCAGAGTATGCCGGTGTCTCTTATCAGACCGTTTCCCGCGTGGTGAACCAGGCC
AGCCACGTTTCTGCGAAAACGCGGGAAAAAGTGGAAGCGGCGATGGCGGAGCTGAATTACATTCCCAACC
GCGTGGCACAACAACTGGCGGGCAAACAGTCGTTGCTGATTGGCGTTGCCACCTCCAGTCTGGCCCTGCA
CGCGCCGTCGCAAATTGTCGCGGCGATTAAATCTCGCGCCGATCAACTGGGTGCCAGCGTGGTGGTGTCG
ATGGTAGAACGAAGCGGCGTCGAAGCCTGTAAAGCGGCGGTGCACAATCTTCTCGCGCAACGCGTCAGTG
GGCTGATCATTAACTATCCGCTGGATGACCAGGATGCCATTGCTGTGGAAGCTGCCTGCACTAATGTTCC
GGCGTTATTTCTTGATGTCTCTGACCAGACACCCATCAACAGTATTATTTTCTCCCATGAAGACGGTACG
CGACTGGGCGTGGAGCATCTGGTCGCATTGGGTCACCAGCAAATCGCGCTGTTAGCGGGCCCATTAAGTT
CTGTCTCGGCGCGTCTGCGTCTGGCTGGCTGGCATAAATATCTCACTCGCAATCAAATTCAGCCGATAGC
GGAACGGGAAGGCGACTGGAGTGCCATGTCCGGTTTTCAACAAACCATGCAAATGCTGAATGAGGGCATC
GTTCCCACTGCGATGCTGGTTGCCAACGATCAGATGGCGCTGGGCGCAATGCGCGCCATTACCGAGTCCG
GGCTGCGCGTTGGTGCGGATATCTCGGTAGTGGGATACGACGATACCGAAGACAGCTCATGTTATATCCC
GCCGTTAACCACCATCAAACAGGATTTTCGCCTGCTGGGGCAAACCAGCGTGGACCGCTTGCTGCAACTC
TCTCAGGGCCAGGCGGTGAAGGGCAATCAGCTGTTGCCCGTCTCACTGGTGAAAAGAAAAACCACCCTGG
CGCCCAATACGCAAACCGCCTCTCCCCGCGCGTTGGCCGATTCATTAATGCAGCTGGCACGACAGGTTTC
CCGACTGGAAAGCGGGCAGTGAGCGCAACGCAATTAATGTAAGTTAGCTCACTCATTAGGCACAATTCTC
ATGTTTGACAGCTTATCATCGACTGCACGGTGCACCAATGCTTCTGGCGTCAGGCAGCCATCGGAAGCTG
TGGTATGGCTGTGCAGGTCGTAAATCACTGCATAATTCGTGTCGCTCAAGGCGCACTCCCGTTCTGGATA
ATGTTTTTTGCGCCGACATCATAACGGTTCTGGCAAATATTCTGAAATGAGCTGTTGACAATTAATCATC
GGCTCGTATAATGTGTGGAATTGTGAGCGGATAACAATTTCACACAGGAAACAGCCAGTCCGTTTAGGTG
TTTTCACGAGCACTTCACCAACAAGGACCATAGATTATGAAAATCGAAGAACACCATCACCATCACCATT
CCAGCGGTAAGCTTATGTCCCCTATACTAGGTTATTGGAAAATTAAGGGCCTTGTGCAACCCACTCGACT
TCTTTTGGAATATCTTGAAGAAAAATATGAAGAGCATTTGTATGAGCGCGATGAAGGTGATAAATGGCGA
AACAAAAAGTTTGAATTGGGTTTGGAGTTTCCCAATCTTCCTTATTATATTGATGGTGATGTTAAATTAA
CACAGTCTATGGCCATCATACGTTATATAGCTGACAAGCACAACATGTTGGGTGGTTGTCCAAAAGAGCG
TGCAGAGATTTCAATGCTTGAAGGAGCGGTTTTGGATATTAGATACGGTGTTTCGAGAATTGCATATAGT
AAAGACTTTGAAACTCTCAAAGTTGATTTTCTTAGCAAGCTACCTGAAATGCTGAAAATGTTCGAAGATC
GTTTATGTCATAAAACATATTTAAATGGTGATCATGTAACCCATCCTGACTTCATGTTGTATGACGCTCT
TGATGTTGTTTTATACATGGACCCAATGTGCCTGGATGCGTTCCCAAAATTAGTTTGTTTTAAAAAACGT
ATTGAAGCTATCCCACAAATTGATAAGTACTTGAAATCCAGCAAGTATATAGCATGGCCTTTGCAGGGCT
GGCAAGCCACGTTTGGTGGTGGCGACCATCCTCCAAAATCGGATCTGGAAGTTCTGTTCCAGGGGCCCCT
GTCCAGCGGTCTGGTTCCGCGTGGTTCCGGTACCGCGGCCCAGCCGGCCATGGCCCAGGGCGCGCTGCGT
CGTTGTCAAGTTGCCTTCTCCTATCTGCCGCAAAACGATGATGAACTGGAACTGAAAGTCGGTGACATTA
TCGAAGTTGTCGGTGAAGTTGAAGAAGGTTGGTGGGAAGGTGTTCTGAATGGTAAAACCGGCATGTTTCC
GTCCAACTTTATCAAAGAACTGTCCGCGGCCGCATA
[142 nt withheld, positions 2557-2698]
C
[98 nt withheld, positions 2700-2797]
AGTTTGTACTGGTGACGAAACTCAGTGTCTAGCTAGAGTGGC
[149 nt withheld, positions 2840-2988]
T
[41 nt withheld, positions 2990-3030]
T
[62 nt withheld, positions 3032-3093]
A
[35 nt withheld, positions 3095-3129]
CCTCCCTCAATCGGTTGAATGTCGCCCTTTTGTCTTTGGCGCTGGTAAACCATATGAA
[86 nt withheld, positions 3188-3273]
T
[54 nt withheld, positions 3275-3328]
CTAGCGCCGCCCTATACCTTGTCTGCCTCCCCGCGTTGCGTCGCGGTGCATGGAGCCGGGCCACCTCGAC
CTGAATGGAAGCCGGCGGCACCTCGCTAACGGATTCACCACTCCAAGAATTGGAGCCAATCAATTCTTGC
GGAGAACTGTGAATGCGCAAACCAACCCTTGGCAGAACATATCCATCGCGTCCGCCATCTCCAGCAGCCG
CACGCGGCGCATCTCGGGCAGCGTTGGGTCCTGGCCACGGGTGCGCATGATCGTGCTCCTGTCGTTGAGG
ACCCGGCTAGGCTGGCGGGGTTGCCTTACTGGTTAGCAGAATGAATCACCGATACGCGAGCGAACGTGAA
GCGACTGCTGCTGCAAAACGTCTGCGACCTGAGCAACAACATGAATGGTCTTCGGTTTCCGTGTTTCGTA
AAGTCTGGAAACGCGGAAGTCAGCGCCCTGCACCATTATGTTCCGGATCTGCATCGCAGGATGCTGCTGG
CTACCCTGTGGAACACCTACATCTGTATTAACGAAGCGCTGGCATTGACCCTGAGTGATTTTTCTCTGGT
CCCGCCGCATCCATACCGCCAGTTGTTTACCCTCACAACGTTCCAGTAACCGGGCATGTTCATCATCAGT
AACCCGTATCGTGAGCATCCTCTCTCGTTTCATCGGTATCATTACCCCCATGAACAGAAATCCCCCTTAC
ACGGAGGCATCAGTGACCAAACAGGAAAAAACCGCCCTTAACATGGCCCGCTTTATCAGAAGCCAGACAT
TAACGCTTCTGGAGAAACTCAACGAGCTGGACGCGGATGAACAGGCAGACATCTGTGAATCGCTTCACGA
CCACGCTGATGAGCTTTACCGCAGGATCCGCGAAATTGTAAGCGTTAATATTTTGTTAAAATTCGCGTTA
AATTTTTGTTAAATCAGCTCATTTTTTAACCAATAGGCCGAAATCGGCAAAATCCCTTATAAATCAAAAG
AATAGACCGAGATAGGGT
[37 nt withheld, positions 4327-4363]
AAAGAACGTGGACTCCAACGTCAAAGG
[49 nt withheld, positions 4391-4439]
T
[91 nt withheld, positions 4441-4531]
G
[124 nt withheld, positions 4533-4656]
CGCGGATCCTGCCTCGCGCGTTTCGGTGATGACGGTGAAAACCTCTGACACATGCAGCTCCCGGAGACGG
TCACAGCTTGTCTGTAAGCGGATGCCGGGAGCAGACAAGCCCGTCAGGGCGCGTCAGCGGGTGTTGGCGG
GTGTCGGGGCGCAGCCATGACCCAGTCACGTAGCGATAGCGGAGTGTATACTGGCTTAACTATGCGGCAT
CAGAGCAGATTGTACTGAGAGTGCACCATATGCGGTGTGAAATACCGCACAGATGCGTAAGGAGAAAATA
CCGCATCAGGCGCTCTTCCGCTTCCTCGCTCACTGACTCGCTGCGCTCGGTCGTTCGGCTGCGGCGAGCG
GTATCAGCTCACTCAAAGGCGGTAATACGGTTATCCACAGAATCAGGGGATAACGCAGGAAAGAACATGT
GAGCAAAAGGCCAGCAAAAGGCCAGGAACCGTAAAAAGGCCGCGTTGCTGGCGTTTTTCCATAGGCTCCG
CCCCCCTGACGAGCATCACAAAAATCGACGCTCAAGTCAGAGGTGGCGAAACCCGACAGGACTATAAAGA
TACCAGGGTTTCCCCCTGGAAGCTCCCTCGTGCGCTCTCCTGTTCCGACCCTGCCGCTTACCGGATACCT
GTCCGCCTTTCTCCCTTCGGGAAGCGTGGCGCTTTCTCATAGCTCACGCTGTAGGTATCTCAGTTCGGTG
TAGGTCGTTCGCTCCAAGCTGGGCTGTGTGCACGAACCCCCCGTTCAGCCCGACCGCTGCGCCTTATCCG
GTAACTATCGTCTTGAGTCCAACCCGGTAAGACACGACTTATCGCCACTGGCAGCAGCCACTGGTAACAG
GATTAGCAGAGCGAGGTATGTAGGCGGTGCTACAGAGTTCTTGAAGTGGTGGCCTAACTACGGCTACACT
AGAAGGACAGTATTTGGTATCTGCGCTCTGCTGAAGCCAGTTACCTTCGGAAAAAGAGTTGGTAGCTCTT
GATCCGGCAAACAAACCACCGCTGGTAGCGGTGGTTTTTTTGTTTGCAAGCAGCAGATTACGCGCAGAAA
AAAAGGATCTCAAGAAGATCCTTTGATCTTTTCTACGGGGTCTGACGCTCAGTGGAACGAAAACTCACGT
TAAGGGATTTTGGTCATGAGATTATCAAAAAGGATCTTCACCTAGATCCTTTTAAATTAAAAATGAAGTT
TTAAATCAATCTAAAGTATATATGAGTAAACTTGGTCTGACAGTTACCAATGCTTAATCAGTGAGGCACC
TATCTCAGCGATCTGTCTATTTCGTTCATCCATAGTTGCCTGACTCCCCGTCGTGTAGATAACTACGATA
CGGGAGGGCTTACCATCTGGCCCCAGTGCTGCAATGATACCGCGAGACCCACGCTCACCGGCTCCAGATT
TATCAGCAATAAACCAGCCAGCCGGAAGGGCCGAGCGCAGAAGTGGTCCTGCAACTTTATCCGCCTCCAT
CCAGTCTATTAATTGTTGCCGGGAAGCTAGAGTAAGTAGTTCGCCAGTTAATAGTTTGCGCAACGTTGTT
GCCATTGCTGCAGGCATCGTGGTGTCACGCTCGTCGTTTGGTATGGCTTCATTCAGCTCCGGTTCCCAAC
GATCAAGGCGAGTTACATGATCCCCCATATTGTGCAAAAAAGCGGTTAGCTCCTTCGGTCCTCCGATCGT
TGTCAGAAGTAAGTTGGCCGCAGTGTTATCACTCATGGTTATGGCAGCACTGCATAATTCTCTTACTGTC
ATGCCATCCGTAAGATGCTTTTCTGTGACTGGTGAGTACTCAACCAAGTCATTCTGAGAATAGTGTATGC
GGCGACCGAGTTGCTCTTGCCCGGCGTCAACACGGGATAATACCGCGCCACATAGCAGAACTTTAAAAGT
GCTCATCATTGGAAAACGTTCTTCGGGGCGAAAACTCTCAAGGATCTTACCGCTGTTGAGATCCAGTTCG
ATGTAACCCACTCGTGCACCCAACTGATCTTCAGCATCTTTTACTTTCACCAGCGTTTCTGGGTGAGCAA
AAACAGGAAGGCAAAATGCCGCAAAAAAGGGAATAAGGGCGACACGGAAATGTTGAATACTCATACTCTT
CCTTTTTCAATATTATTGAAGCATTTATCAGGGTTATTGTCTCATGAGCGGATACATATTTGAATGTATT
TAGAAAAATAAACAAATAGGGGTTCCGCGCACATTTCCCCGAAAAGTGCCACCTGACGTCTAAGAAACCA
TTATTATCATGACATT
Features (pLannotate 1.2.2; 21 found; start..end, strand, type, name):
     52..129     +  promoter       lacIq promoter: lacI (mutant); In the lacIq allele, a single base change in the promoter boosts expression of the lacI gene about 10-fold.
    130..1212    +  CDS            lacI: lac repressor; lacI; The lac repressor binds to the lac operator to inhibit transcription in E. coli. This inhibition can be relieved by adding lactose or isopropyl-β-D-thiogalactopyranoside (IPTG).
   1225..1246    +  protein_bind   CAP binding site: CAP binding activates transcription in the presence of cAMP. E. coli catabolite activator protein
   1265..1282    +  promoter       tet promoter (fragment): E. coli promoter for tetracycline efflux protein gene
   1455..1483    +  promoter       tac promoter: strong E. coli promoter; hybrid between the trp and lac UV5 promoters
   1491..1507    +  protein_bind   lac operator: The lac repressor binds to the lac operator to inhibit transcription in E. coli. This inhibition can be relieved by adding lactose or isopropyl-β-D-thiogalactopyranoside (IPTG). lac repressor encoded by lacI
   1592..1609    +  CDS            6xHis: 6xHis affinity tag
   1625..2278    +  CDS            GST26_SCHJA: Experimental evidence at protein level: Swiss-Prot protein existence level 1. GST isoenzymes appear to play a central role in the parasite detoxification system. Other functions are also suspected including a role in increasing the solubility of haematin in the parasite gut. From Schistosoma japonicum (Blood fluke).
   2378..2545    +  CDS            SH3KBP1 (fragment): SH3K1_HUMAN - Also known as CIN85. Experimental evidence at protein level: Swiss-Prot protein existence level 1. Adapter protein involved in regulating diverse signal transduction pathways. Involved in the regulation of endocytosis and lysosomal degradation of ligand-induced receptor tyrosine kinases, including EGFR and MET/hepatocyte growth factor receptor, through an association with CBL and endophilins. The association with CBL, and thus the receptor internalization, may be inhibited by an interaction with PDCD6IP and/or SPRY2. Involved in regulation of ligand-dependent endocytosis of the I
   2561..2608    +  terminator     fd terminator (sequence withheld): central terminator from bacteriophage fd (Otsuka and Kunisawa, 1982)
   2613..2825    +  CDS            M13 gene III (fragment) (sequence partly withheld): pIII; III; minor coat protein
   2840..3310    +  CDS            M13 gene III (fragment) (sequence partly withheld): pIII; III; minor coat protein
   3332..3402    +  CDS            TcR (fragment): tetracycline efflux protein; tet; confers resistance to tetracycline
   3644..4024    -  CDS            YPB1_ECOLX: Protein predicted: Swiss-Prot protein existence level 4. From Escherichia coli.
   4041..4192    +  CDS            rop (fragment): Rop protein, which maintains plasmids at low copy number; rop
   4228..4656    -  rep_origin     f1 ori (sequence partly withheld): f1 bacteriophage origin of replication; arrow indicates direction of (+) strand synthesis
   4665..4704    +  CDS            rop (fragment): Rop protein, which maintains plasmids at low copy number; rop
   4806..4946    +  misc_feature   bom: basis of mobility region from pBR322
   5132..5719    -  rep_origin     ori: high-copy-number ColE1/pMB1/pBR322/pUC origin of replication
   5893..6750    -  CDS            bla: BLAT_ECOLX - Experimental evidence at protein level: Swiss-Prot protein existence level 1. TEM-type are the most prevalent beta-lactamases in enterobacteria; they hydrolyze the beta-lactam bond in susceptible beta-lactam antibiotics, thus conferring resistance to penicillins and cephalosporins. TEM-3 and TEM-4 are capable of hydrolyzing cefotaxime and ceftazidime. TEM-5 is capable of hydrolyzing ceftazidime. TEM-6 is capable of hydrolyzing ceftazidime and aztreonam. TEM-8/CAZ-2, TEM- 16/CAZ-7 and TEM-24/CAZ-6 are markedly active against ceftazidime. IRT- 4 shows resistance to beta-lactamase in
   6751..6855    -  promoter       AmpR promoter: bla
