[The description below was written by a language model from this plasmid's Addgene catalogue record and pLannotate feature annotations shown in this document.]
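Description:
pHH0103_SH3KBP1-2/3 is a bacterial expression plasmid built on the pHH0103 backbone for producing and purifying an isolated SH3 domain from human SH3KBP1 (also known as CIN85), an adapter protein involved in receptor endocytosis and signalling. The name suggests this is the second of the protein's three SH3 domains, although the record does not spell this out. The insert is listed as 221 bp, cloned between SfiI and NotI sites, and the annotation detects a 168 bp SH3KBP1 coding fragment within it.

Expression is driven by the hybrid tac promoter followed by a lac operator. A plasmid-borne lacI gene under the lacIq promoter supplies abundant repressor, so transcription is kept off until induced with IPTG. The open reading frame appears to begin with a 6xHis tag, continue through Schistosoma japonicum glutathione S-transferase, and end with the SH3 domain. This gives an N-terminally His- and GST-tagged fusion suited to affinity purification on nickel or glutathione resins. A bacteriophage fd terminator lies just downstream.

Beyond the terminator sit fragments of M13 gene III, and an f1 origin is also present, which suggests the backbone descends from a phage-display phagemid. These gene III remnants lie after the terminator and do not appear to be part of the expressed product. The plasmid replicates from a ColE1/pBR322-type origin with a bom region and only fragments of rop and the tetracycline resistance gene, and is catalogued as low copy. Selection is by ampicillin through the bla gene and its own promoter. It belongs to a collection of human SH3 domain constructs made to survey binding specificities across the family.
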