Addgene plasmid #91378: pHH0103_SH3KBP1-2/3
Purpose: Protein expression and purification of human SH3 domain construct SH3KBP1-2/3
Depositing lab: Sachdev Sidhu. Depositing organization: University of Toronto. Publication: Comprehensive Analysis of the Human SH3 Domain Family Reveals a Wide Variety of Non-canonical Specificities. Teyra J, Huang H, Jain S, Guan X, Dong A, Liu Y, Tempel W, Min J, Tong Y, Kim PM, Bader GD, Sidhu SS. Structure. 2017 Oct 3;25(10):1598-1610.e3. doi: 10.1016/j.str.2017.07.017. Epub 2017 Sep 7. PubMed 28890361.
Backbone
  Vector backbone: pHH0103
  Vector type: Bacterial Expression
Growth in bacteria
  Bacterial resistance: Ampicillin, 100 μg/mL
  Growth temperature: 37°C
  Growth strain: DH5alpha
  Copy number: Low Copy
Gene/Insert
  Gene/Insert name: SH3KBP1-2/3
  Species: H. sapiens (human)
  Insert size (bp): 221
  Entrez Gene: SH3KBP1 (a.k.a. AGMX2, CD2BP3, CIN85, GIG10, HSB-1, HSB1, IMD61, MIG18)
  Cloning method: Restriction Enzyme; 5′ cloning site Sfi1 (unknown if destroyed); 3′ cloning site Not1 (unknown if destroyed)
Terms and licenses: Academic/Nonprofit Terms; Industry Terms: Not Available to Industry
How to cite: pHH0103_SH3KBP1-2/3 was a gift from Sachdev Sidhu (Addgene plasmid # 91378 ; http://n2t.net/addgene:91378 ; RRID:Addgene_91378)
