>Addgene plasmid #91378 | pHH0103_SH3KBP1-2/3 | depositor partial sequence | sequence record 175866 | insert sequence
GGTACCGAATTCGGATCCGCGCGCTGCGTCGTTGTCAAGTTGCCTTCTCCTATCTGCCGCAAAACGATGA
TGAACTGGAACTGAAAGTCGGTGACATTATCGAAGTTGTCGGTGAAGTTGAAGAAGGTTGGTGGGAAGGT
GTTCTGAATGGTAAAACCGGCATGTTTCCGTCCAACTTTATCAAAGAACTGTCCGCGGCCGCTAGCTAAG
TCGACGAGCTC
